>Addgene plasmid #201026 | pcDNA 3.1-nsp7 | addgene full sequence | sequence record 394446 | Addgene NGS Result
GACGGATCGGGAGATCTCCCGATCCCCTATGGTGCACTCTCAGTACAATCTGCTCTGATGCCGCATAGTT
AAGCCAGTATCTGCTCCCTGCTTGTGTGTTGGAGGTCGCTGAGTAGTGCGCGAGCAAAATTTAAGCTACA
ACAAGGCAAGGCTTGACCGACAATTGCATGAAGAATCTGCTTAGGGTTAGGCGTTTTGCGCTGCTTCGCG
ATGTACGGGCCAGATATACGCGTTGACATTGATTATTGACTAGTTATTAATAGTAATCAATTACGGGGTC
ATTAGTTCATAGCCCATATATGGAGTTCCGCGTTACATAACTTACGGTAAATGGCCCGCCTGGCTGACCG
CCCAACGACCCCCGCCCATTGACGTCAATAATGACGTATGTTCCCATAGTAACGCCAATAGGGACTTTCC
ATTGACGTCAATGGGTGGAGTATTTACGGTAAACTGCCCACTTGGCAGTACATCAAGTGTATCATATGCC
AAGTACGCCCCCTATTGACGTCAATGACGGTAAATGGCCCGCCTGGCATTATGCCCAGTACATGACCTTA
TGGGACTTTCCTACTTGGCAGTACATCTACGTATTAGTCATCGCTATTACCATGGTGATGCGGTTTTGGC
AGTACATCAATGGGCGTGGATAGCGGTTTGACTCACGGGGATTTCCAAGTCTCCACCCCATTGACGTCAA
TGGGAGTTTGTTTTGGCACCAAAATCAACGGGACTTTCCAAAATGTCGTAACAACTCCGCCCCATTGACG
CAAATGGGCGGTAGGCGTGTACGGTGGGAGGTCTATATAAGCAGAGCTCTCTGGCTAACTAGAGAACCCA
CTGCTTACTGGCTTATCGAAATTAATACGACTCACTATAGGGAGACCCAAGCTGGCTAGCGTTTAAACTT
AAGCTTGGTACCGAGCTCGGATCCGGGATGTCTAAGATGAGTGATGTGAAATGTACGTCCGTGGTGTTGC
TTTCTGTCCTGCAACAGCTTAGAGTTGAATCTAGCAGTAAGCTCTGGGCACAATGCGTGCAACTCCACAA
TGATATTCTGTTGGCGAAAGATACTACTGAAGCCTTCGAGAAGATGGTATCCTTGTTGTCTGTCCTTTTG
AGCATGCAAGGCGCGGTTGACATCAACAAGTTGTGTGAGGAGATGCTGGATAACCGAGCTACACTGCAAT
AGCTCGAGTCTAGAGGGCCCGTTTAAACCCGCTGATCAGCCTCGACTGTGCCTTCTAGTTGCCAGCCATC
TGTTGTTTGCCCCTCCCCCGTGCCTTCCTTGACCCTGGAAGGTGCCACTCCCACTGTCCTTTCCTAATAA
AATGAGGAAATTGCATCGCATTGTCTGAGTAGGTGTCATTCTATTCTGGGGGGTGGGGTGGGGCAGGACA
GCAAGGGGGAGGATTGGGAAGACAATAGCAGGCATGCTGGGGATGCGGTGGGCTCTATGGCTTCTGAGGC
GGAAAGAACCAGCTGGGGCTCTAGGGGGTATCCCC
[124 nt withheld, positions 1506-1629]
C
[91 nt withheld, positions 1631-1721]
A
[49 nt withheld, positions 1723-1771]
CCTTTGACGTTGGAGTCCACGTTCTTT
[37 nt withheld, positions 1799-1835]
ACCCTATCTCGGTCTATTCTTTTGATTTATAAGGGATTTTGCCGATTTCGGCCTATTGGTTAAAAAATGA
GCTGATTTAACAAAAATTTAACGCGAATTAATTCTGTGGAATGTGTGTCAGTTAGGGTGTGGAAAGTCCC
CAGGCTCCCCAGCAGGCAGAAGTATGCAAAGCATGCATCTCAATTAGTCAGCAACCAGGTGTGGAAAGTC
CCCAGGCTCCCCAGCAGGCAGAAGTATGCAAAGCATGCATCTCAATTAGTCAGCAACCATAGTCCCGCCC
CTAACTCCGCCCATCCCGCCCCTAACTCCGCCCAGTTCCGCCCATTCTCCGCCCCATGGCTGACTAATTT
TTTTTATTTATGCAGAGGCCGAGGCCGCCTCTGCCTCTGAGCTATTCCAGAAGTAGTGAGGAGGCTTTTT
TGGAGGCCTAGGCTTTTGCAAAAAGCTCCCGGGAGCTTGTATATCCATTTTCGGATCTGATCAAGAGACA
GGATGAGGATCGTTTCGCATGATTGAACAAGATGGATTGCACGCAGGTTCTCCGGCCGCTTGGGTGGAGA
GGCTATTCGGCTATGACTGGGCACAACAGACAATCGGCTGCTCTGATGCCGCCGTGTTCCGGCTGTCAGC
GCAGGGGCGCCCGGTTCTTTTTGTCAAGACCGACCTGTCCGGTGCCCTGAATGAACTGCAGGACGAGGCA
GCGCGGCTATCGTGGCTGGCCACGACGGGCGTTCCTTGCGCAGCTGTGCTCGACGTTGTCACTGAAGCGG
GAAGGGACTGGCTGCTATTGGGCGAAGTGCCGGGGCAGGATCTCCTGTCATCTCACCTTGCTCCTGCCGA
GAAAGTATCCATCATGGCTGATGCAATGCGGCGGCTGCATACGCTTGATCCGGCTACCTGCCCATTCGAC
CACCAAGCGAAACATCGCATCGAGCGAGCACGTACTCGGATGGAAGCCGGTCTTGTCGATCAGGATGATC
TGGACGAAGAGCATCAGGGGCTCGCGCCAGCCGAACTGTTCGCCAGGCTCAAGGCGCGCATGCCCGACGG
CGAGGATCTCGTCGTGACCCATGGCGATGCCTGCTTGCCGAATATCATGGTGGAAAATGGCCGCTTTTCT
GGATTCATCGACTGTGGCCGGCTGGGTGTGGCGGACCGCTATCAGGACATAGCGTTGGCTACCCGTGATA
TTGCTGAAGAGCTTGGCGGCGAATGGGCTGACCGCTTCCTCGTGCTTTACGGTATCGCCGCTCCCGATTC
GCAGCGCATCGCCTTCTATCGCCTTCTTGACGAGTTCTTCTGAGCGGGACTCTGGGGTTCGAAATGACCG
ACCAAGCGACGCCCAACCTGCCATCACGAGATTTCGATTCCACCGCCGCCTTCTATGAAAGGTTGGGCTT
CGGAATCGTTTTCCGGGACGCCGGCTGGATGATCCTCCAGCGCGGGGATCTCATGCTGGAGTTCTTCGCC
CACCCCAACTTGTTTATTGCAGCTTATAATGGTTACAAATAAAGCAATAGCATCACAAATTTCACAAATA
AAGCATTTTTTTCACTGCATTCTAGTTGTGGTTTGTCCAAACTCATCAATGTATCTTATCATGTCTGTAT
ACCGTCGACCTCTAGCTAGAGCTTGGCGTAATCATGGTCATAGCTGTTTCCTGTGTGAAATTGTTATCCG
CTCACAATTCCACACAACATACGAGCCGGAAGCATAAAGTGTAAAGCCTGGGGTGCCTAATGAGTGAGCT
AACTCACATTAATTGCGTTGCGCTCACTGCCCGCTTTCCAGTCGGGAAACCTGTCGTGCCAGCTGCATTA
ATGAATCGGCCAACGCGCGGGGAGAGGCGGTTTGCGTATTGGGCGCTCTTCCGCTTCCTCGCTCACTGAC
TCGCTGCGCTCGGTCGTTCGGCTGCGGCGAGCGGTATCAGCTCACTCAAAGGCGGTAATACGGTTATCCA
CAGAATCAGGGGATAACGCAGGAAAGAACATGTGAGCAAAAGGCCAGCAAAAGGCCAGGAACCGTAAAAA
GGCCGCGTTGCTGGCGTTTTTCCATAGGCTCCGCCCCCCTGACGAGCATCACAAAAATCGACGCTCAAGT
CAGAGGTGGCGAAACCCGACAGGACTATAAAGATACCAGGCGTTTCCCCCTGGAAGCTCCCTCGTGCGCT
CTCCTGTTCCGACCCTGCCGCTTACCGGATACCTGTCCGCCTTTCTCCCTTCGGGAAGCGTGGCGCTTTC
TCATAGCTCACGCTGTAGGTATCTCAGTTCGGTGTAGGTCGTTCGCTCCAAGCTGGGCTGTGTGCACGAA
CCCCCCGTTCAGCCCGACCGCTGCGCCTTATCCGGTAACTATCGTCTTGAGTCCAACCCGGTAAGACACG
ACTTATCGCCACTGGCAGCAGCCACTGGTAACAGGATTAGCAGAGCGAGGTATGTAGGCGGTGCTACAGA
GTTCTTGAAGTGGTGGCCTAACTACGGCTACACTAGAAGAACAGTATTTGGTATCTGCGCTCTGCTGAAG
CCAGTTACCTTCGGAAAAAGAGTTGGTAGCTCTTGATCCGGCAAACAAACCACCGCTGGTAGCGGTGGTT
TTTTTGTTTGCAAGCAGCAGATTACGCGCAGAAAAAAAGGATCTCAAGAAGATCCTTTGATCTTTTCTAC
GGGGTCTGACGCTCAGTGGAACGAAAACTCACGTTAAGGGATTTTGGTCATGAGATTATCAAAAAGGATC
TTCACCTAGATCCTTTTAAATTAAAAATGAAGTTTTAAATCAATCTAAAGTATATATGAGTAAACTTGGT
CTGACAGTTACCAATGCTTAATCAGTGAGGCACCTATCTCAGCGATCTGTCTATTTCGTTCATCCATAGT
TGCCTGACTCCCCGTCGTGTAGATAACTACGATACGGGAGGGCTTACCATCTGGCCCCAGTGCTGCAATG
ATACCGCGAGACCCACGCTCACCGGCTCCAGATTTATCAGCAATAAACCAGCCAGCCGGAAGGGCCGAGC
GCAGAAGTGGTCCTGCAACTTTATCCGCCTCCATCCAGTCTATTAATTGTTGCCGGGAAGCTAGAGTAAG
TAGTTCGCCAGTTAATAGTTTGCGCAACGTTGTTGCCATTGCTACAGGCATCGTGGTGTCACGCTCGTCG
TTTGGTATGGCTTCATTCAGCTCCGGTTCCCAACGATCAAGGCGAGTTACATGATCCCCCATGTTGTGCA
AAAAAGCGGTTAGCTCCTTCGGTCCTCCGATCGTTGTCAGAAGTAAGTTGGCCGCAGTGTTATCACTCAT
GGTTATGGCAGCACTGCATAATTCTCTTACTGTCATGCCATCCGTAAGATGCTTTTCTGTGACTGGTGAG
TACTCAACCAAGTCATTCTGAGAATAGTGTATGCGGCGACCGAGTTGCTCTTGCCCGGCGTCAATACGGG
ATAATACCGCGCCACATAGCAGAACTTTAAAAGTGCTCATCATTGGAAAACGTTCTTCGGGGCGAAAACT
CTCAAGGATCTTACCGCTGTTGAGATCCAGTTCGATGTAACCCACTCGTGCACCCAACTGATCTTCAGCA
TCTTTTACTTTCACCAGCGTTTCTGGGTGAGCAAAAACAGGAAGGCAAAATGCCGCAAAAAAGGGAATAA
GGGCGACACGGAAATGTTGAATACTCATACTCTTCCTTTTTCAATATTATTGAAGCATTTATCAGGGTTA
TTGTCTCATGAGCGGATACATATTTGAATGTATTTAGAAAAATAAACAAATAGGGGTTCCGCGCACATTT
CCCCGAAAAGTGCCACCTGACGTC
Features (pLannotate 1.2.2; 19 found; start..end, strand, type, name):
     28..80      -  misc_feature   bom (fragment): basis of mobility region from pBR322
    235..614     +  enhancer       CMV enhancer: human cytomegalovirus immediate early enhancer
    615..818     +  promoter       CMV promoter: human cytomegalovirus (CMV) immediate early promoter
    814..847     +  LTR            5' LTR (truncated) (fragment): truncated 5' long terminal repeat (LTR) from HIV-1
    863..881     +  promoter       T7 promoter: promoter for bacteriophage T7 RNA polymerase
   1236..1460    +  polyA_signal   bGH poly(A) signal: bovine growth hormone polyadenylation signal
   1464..1485    +  promoter       SV40 promoter (fragment): SV40 enhancer and early promoter
   1506..1934    +  rep_origin     f1 ori (sequence partly withheld): f1 bacteriophage origin of replication; arrow indicates direction of (+) strand synthesis
   1948..2277    +  promoter       SV40 promoter: SV40 enhancer and early promoter
   2344..3135    +  CDS            neo: KKA2_KLEPN - Also known as kan, nptII. Experimental evidence at protein level: Swiss-Prot protein existence level 1. Resistance to kanamycin, neomycin, paromomycin, ribostamycin, butirosin and gentamicin B. From Klebsiella pneumoniae.
   3159..3317    +  CDS            ble (fragment): BLE_KLEPN - Experimental evidence at protein level: Swiss-Prot protein existence level 1. Binding protein with a strong affinity to the bleomycin family of antibiotics. Binds to CL990; an antimitotic-antibiotic compound. From Klebsiella pneumoniae.
   3312..3433    +  polyA_signal   SV40 poly(A) signal: SV40 polyadenylation signal
   3506..3522    -  protein_bind   lac operator: The lac repressor binds to the lac operator to inhibit transcription in E. coli. This inhibition can be relieved by adding lactose or isopropyl-β-D-thiogalactopyranoside (IPTG). lac repressor encoded by lacI
   3530..3560    -  promoter       lac promoter: promoter for the E. coli lac operon
   3575..3596    -  protein_bind   CAP binding site: CAP binding activates transcription in the presence of cAMP. E. coli catabolite activator protein
   3609..3701    -  CDS            lacI (fragment): lac repressor; lacI; The lac repressor binds to the lac operator to inhibit transcription in E. coli. This inhibition can be relieved by adding lactose or isopropyl-β-D-thiogalactopyranoside (IPTG).
   3884..4472    -  rep_origin     ori: high-copy-number ColE1/pMB1/pBR322/pUC origin of replication
   4643..5503    -  CDS            AmpR: β-lactamase; bla; confers resistance to ampicillin, carbenicillin, and related antibiotics
   5504..5608    -  promoter       AmpR promoter: bla
