[The description below was written by a language model from this plasmid's Addgene catalogue record and pLannotate feature annotations shown in this document.]
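Description:
pcDNA 3.1-nsp7 is a mammalian expression plasmid of about 5.6 kb, built on the pcDNA3.1 backbone and carrying the coding sequence for non-structural protein 7 (nsp7) of SARS-CoV-2. The insert is a 255 bp synthetic sequence corresponding to part of the viral ORF1ab polyprotein. In bacteria the plasmid replicates from a high-copy ColE1/pUC-type origin and is selected with ampicillin through the β-lactamase gene and its own promoter. An f1 origin is also present, which allows production of single-stranded DNA.

The catalogue entry lists the T7 promoter as the insert's promoter. The feature table, however, shows the usual pcDNA3.1 arrangement, with the human cytomegalovirus immediate-early enhancer and promoter followed by a T7 promoter just upstream of the cloning region. In mammalian cells the CMV element would therefore be expected to drive expression, while the T7 promoter allows in vitro transcription. The nsp7 open reading frame is not annotated in the table, but it presumably lies in the unannotated gap between the T7 promoter and the bovine growth hormone polyadenylation signal, which terminates the transcript. No epitope tag or reporter is recorded.

A separate cassette, consisting of the SV40 early promoter, the neomycin phosphotransferase gene and the SV40 poly(A) signal, allows G418 selection of stably transfected cells. The short hits annotated as HIV-1 LTR, ble, lacI and bom fragments, along with the lac promoter and operator elements, look like backbone remnants or partial sequence matches rather than functional parts. The stated purpose is expression of nsp7 in mammalian cells, and the associated publication examined the binding of selenoprotein S to nsp7 of the viral replication and transcription complex.
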