Addgene plasmid #201026: pcDNA 3.1-nsp7
Purpose: Expresses SARS-CoV-2 nsp7 in mammalian.
Depositing lab: Sharon Rozovsky. Depositing organization: University of Delaware. Publication: Selenoprotein S Interacts with the Replication and Transcription Complex of SARS-CoV-2 by Binding nsp7. Ghelichkhani F, Gonzalez FA, Kapitonova MA, Rozovsky S. J Mol Biol. 2023 Apr 15;435(8):168008. doi: 10.1016/j.jmb.2023.168008. Epub 2023 Feb 10. PubMed 36773692.
Backbone
  Vector backbone: pcDNA3.1
  Backbone size w/o insert (bp): 5369
  Total vector size (bp): 5636
  Modifications to backbone: Insertion of nsp7
  Vector type: Mammalian Expression
  Selectable markers: Neomycin (select with G418)
Growth in bacteria
  Bacterial resistance: Ampicillin, 100 μg/mL
  Growth temperature: 37°C
  Growth strain: DH5alpha
  Copy number: High Copy
Gene/Insert
  Gene/Insert name: non-structural protein 7 (alt name: nsp7)
  Species: Synthetic; Severe acute respiratory syndrome coronavirus 2
  Insert size (bp): 255
  Entrez Gene: ORF1ab (a.k.a. GU280_gp01)
  Promoter: T7 promoter
  Cloning method: Unknown
  Sequencing primers: 5′ CMV-F
Terms and licenses: Academic/Nonprofit Terms; Industry Terms: Not Available to Industry
How to cite: pcDNA 3.1-nsp7 was a gift from Sharon Rozovsky (Addgene plasmid # 201026 ; http://n2t.net/addgene:201026 ; RRID:Addgene_201026)
