>Addgene plasmid #201026 | pcDNA 3.1-nsp7 | depositor partial sequence | sequence record 390376 | nsp7
NNNNNNNNNNNNNNAGCAGAGCTCTCTGGCTAACTAGAGAACCCACTGCTTACTGGCTTATCGAAATTAA
TACGACTCACTATAGGGAGACCCAAGCTGGCTAGCGTTTAAACTTAAGCTTGGTACCGAGCTCGGATCCG
GGATGTCTAAGATGAGTGATGTGAAATGTACGTCCGTGGTGTTGCTTTCTGTCCTGCAACAGCTTAGAGT
TGAATCTAGCAGTAAGCTCTGGGCACAATGCGTGCAACTCCACAATGATATTCTGTTGGCGAAAGATACT
ACTGAAGCCTTCGAGAAGATGGTATCCTTGTTGTCTGTCCTTTTGAGCATGCAAGGCGCGGTTGACATCA
ACAAGTTGTGTGAGGAGATGCTGGATAACCGAGCTACACTGCAATAGCTCGAGTCTAGAGGGCCCGTTTA
AACCCGCTGATCAGCCTCGACTGTGCCTTCTAGTTGCCAGCCATCTGTTGTTTGCCCCTCCCCCGTGCCT
TCCTTGACCCTGGAAGGTGCCACTCCCACTGTCCTTTCCTAATAAAATGAGGAAATTGCATCGCATTGTC
TGAGTAGGTGTCATTCTATTCTGGGGGGTGGGGTGGGGCAGGACAGCAAGGGGGAGGATTGGGAAGACAA
TAGCAGGCATGCTGGGGATGCGGTGGGCTCTATGGCTTCTGANGCGGAAAGAACCAGCTGGGGCTCTAGG
GGGTATCCCC
[80 nt withheld, positions 711-790]
N
[43 nt withheld, positions 792-834]
C
[49 nt withheld, positions 836-884]
N
[33 nt withheld, positions 886-918]
CTNATTNNNTGATGGNTCACGTANTGGNCATCGCCCTGATAGANGTTTTCGCCCTTTGACNTNNNTCCAC
GTTCTTTNNTANTGGANTCNTNTNCNAACTGGNAACNNNNCNTCANNNNNTNNTNN
